Addgene plasmid #216677: pWZL-hygro-FAKY397F
Purpose: This retroviral plasmid expresses a mutated cDNA (dominant negative: Y397F) of human PTK2
Depositing lab: Georgia Konstantinidou. Depositing organization: Universitaet Bern. Publication: ERK5 suppression overcomes FAK inhibitor resistance in mutant KRAS-driven non-small cell lung cancer. Pozzato C, Outeiro-Pinho G, Galie M, Ramadori G, Konstantinidou G. EMBO Mol Med. 2024 Sep 13. doi: 10.1038/s44321-024-00138-7. PubMed 39271958.
Backbone
  Vector backbone: pWZL-Hygro
  Backbone manufacturer: Jay Morgenstern
  Backbone size w/o insert (bp): 5642
  Total vector size (bp): 5642
  Vector type: Mammalian Expression, Retroviral
  Selectable markers: Hygromycin
Growth in bacteria
  Bacterial resistance: Ampicillin, 100 μg/mL
  Growth temperature: 37°C
  Growth strain: NEB Stable
  Copy number: High Copy
Gene/Insert
  Gene/Insert name: PTK2 (Y397F) (alt name: FAK)
  Species: H. sapiens (human)
  Insert size (bp): 3243
  Mutation: FAK dominant negative mutation Y397F
  GenBank ID: NP_005598.3
  Entrez Gene: PTK2 (a.k.a. FADK, FADK 1, FAK, FAK1, FRNK, PPP1R71, p125FAK, pp125FAK)
  Tag / fusion protein: No
  Cloning method: Ligation Independent Cloning
  Sequencing primers: 5′ Custom designed to detect the mutated sequence: TTGCGGAGAATATGGCTGACC
Resource information
  A portion of this plasmid was derived from a plasmid made by: Ordered the mutant sequences from genscript and sub-cloned it to pWZL Hygro (Plasmid #18750).
Terms and licenses: Academic/Nonprofit Terms; Industry Terms: Not Available to Industry
How to cite: pWZL-hygro-FAKY397F was a gift from Georgia Konstantinidou (Addgene plasmid # 216677 ; http://n2t.net/addgene:216677 ; RRID:Addgene_216677)
