[The description below was written by a language model from this plasmid's Addgene catalogue record and pLannotate feature annotations shown in this document.]
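Description:
pWZL-hygro-FAKY397F is a Moloney murine leukemia virus-based retroviral expression vector built on the pWZL-Hygro backbone, designed to deliver a mutant human PTK2 (focal adhesion kinase, FAK) cDNA into mammalian cells. In bacteria it is maintained through a high-copy ColE1/pUC-type origin and selected with ampicillin via a β-lactamase gene under its own promoter. The catalogue lists the total size as equal to the empty backbone (5,642 bp), but the sequenced record is 8,885 nt, which matches backbone plus the roughly 3.2 kb insert, so the sequenced length is the more reliable figure.

The proviral region is flanked by MMLV long terminal repeats. The 5′ LTR is followed by a packaging signal and a truncated gag segment lacking its start codon, which together allow the genomic RNA to be encapsidated when the plasmid is introduced into a packaging cell line that supplies the viral proteins in trans. No separate internal promoter is annotated, so transcription appears to be driven by the 5′ LTR. This produces a bicistronic message in which the untagged PTK2 open reading frame is followed by an EMCV IRES and the hygromycin phosphotransferase gene (hph), linking hygromycin resistance in transduced cells to expression of the insert. A short fragment annotated as a ΔU3 3′ LTR lies immediately upstream of the complete 3′ LTR, and a small lacI fragment in the backbone appears to be a cloning remnant.

The insert carries the Y397F substitution, which the record describes as dominant negative. Tyrosine 397 is the main autophosphorylation site of FAK, so replacing it with phenylalanine blocks that activation step. The construct is suited to generating stable, hygromycin-selected cell populations with impaired FAK signalling, and the associated work concerns FAK inhibitor resistance in mutant KRAS-driven non-small cell lung cancer.
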