Features (pLannotate 1.2.2; 12 found; start..end, strand, type, name):
     21..490     +  LTR            LTR: long terminal repeat from Moloney murine leukemia virus
    614..888     +  misc_feature   MESV Ψ (fragment): packaging signal of murine embryonic stem cell virus
    955..1371    +  CDS            gag (truncated): truncated Moloney murine leukemia virus (MMLV) gag gene lacking the start codon
   1498..4653    +  CDS            PTK2: FAK1_HUMAN - Also known as FAK, FAK1. Experimental evidence at protein level: Swiss-Prot protein existence level 1. [Isoform 6]: Isoform 6 (FRNK) does not contain a kinase domain and inhibits PTK2/FAK1 phosphorylation and signaling. Its enhanced expression can attenuate the nuclear accumulation of LPXN and limit its ability to enhance serum response factor (SRF)-dependent gene transcription. From Homo sapiens (Human).
   4712..5173    +  misc_feature   IRES: internal ribosome entry site (IRES) of the encephalomyocarditis virus (EMCV)
   5178..6200    +  CDS            hph: KHYB_ECOLX - Experimental evidence at protein level: Swiss-Prot protein existence level 1. The aminoglycoside phosphotransferases achieve inactivation of their antibiotic substrates by phosphorylation. Only phosphorylates hygromycin and closely related compounds such as demethyl analogs and destomycin. From Escherichia coli.
   6270..6391    +  LTR            3' LTR (ΔU3) (fragment): self-inactivating 3' long terminal repeat (LTR) from Moloney murine leukemia virus
   6392..6861    +  LTR            LTR: long terminal repeat from Moloney murine leukemia virus
   6927..6979    -  CDS            lacI (fragment): lac repressor; lacI; The lac repressor binds to the lac operator to inhibit transcription in E. coli. This inhibition can be relieved by adding lactose or isopropyl-β-D-thiogalactopyranoside (IPTG).
   7162..7750    -  rep_origin     ori: high-copy-number ColE1/pMB1/pBR322/pUC origin of replication
   7910..8770    -  CDS            AmpR: β-lactamase; bla; confers resistance to ampicillin, carbenicillin, and related antibiotics
   8771..8875    -  promoter       AmpR promoter: bla
>Addgene plasmid #216677 | pWZL-hygro-FAKY397F | addgene full sequence | sequence record 442170 | Addgene NGS Result
CGAAAAGTGCCACCTGCAGCCTGAATATGGGCCAAACAGGATATCTGTGGTAAGCAGTTCCTGCCCCGGC
TCAGGGCCAAGAACAGATGGAACAGCTGAATATGGGCCAAACAGGATATCTGTGGTAAGCAGTTCCTGCC
CCGGCTCAGGGCCAAGAACAGATGGTCCCCAGATGCGGTCCAGCCCTCAGCAGTTTCTAGAGAACCATCA
GATGTTTCCAGGGTGCCCCAAGGACCTGAAATGACCCTGTGCCTTATTTGAACTAACCAATCAGTTCGCT
TCTCGCTTCTGTTCGCGCGCTTCTGCTCCCCGAGCTCAATAAAAGAGCCCACAACCCCTCACTCGGGGCG
CCAGTCCTCCGATTGACTGAGTCGCCCGGGTACCCGTGTATCCAATAAACCCTCTTGCAGTTGCATCCGA
CTTGTGGTCTCGCTGTTCCTTGGGAGGGTCTCCTCTGAGTGATTGACTACCCGTCAGCGGGGGTCTTTCA
TTTGGGGGCTCGTCCGGGATCGGGAGACCCCTGCCCAGGGACCACCGACCCACCACCGGGAGGCAAGCTG
GCCAGCAACTTATCTGTGTCTGTCCGATTGTCTAGTGTCTATGACTGATTTTATGCGCCTGCGTCGGTAC
TAGTTAGCTAACTAGCTCTGTATCTGGCGGACCCGTGGTGGAACTGACGAGTTCTGAACACCCGGCCGCA
ACCCTGGGAGACGTCCCAGGGACTTTGGGGGCCGTTTTTGTGGCCCGACCTGAGGAAGGGAGTCGATGTG
GAATCCGACCCCGTCAGGATATGTGGTTCTGGTAGGAGACGAGAACCTAAAACAGTTCCCGCCTCCGTCT
GAATTTTTGCTTTCGGTTTGGAACCGAAGCCGCGCGTCTTGTCTGCTGCAGCGCTGCAGCATCGTTCTGT
GTTGTCTCTGTCTGACTGTGTTTCTGTATTTGTCTGAAAATTAGGGCCAGACTGTTACCACTCCCTTAAG
TTTGACCTTAGGTCACTGGAAAGATGTCGAGCGGATCGCTCACAACCAGTCGGTAGATGTCAAGAAGAGA
CGTTGGGTTACCTTCTGCTCTGCAGAATGGCCAACCTTTAACGTCGGATGGCCGCGAGACGGCACCTTTA
ACCGAGACCTCATCACCCAGGTTAAGATCAAGGTCTTTTCACCTGGCCCGCATGGACACCCAGACCAGGT
CCCCTACATCGTGACCTGGGAAGCCTTGGCTTTTGACCCCCCTCCCTGGGTCAAGCCCTTTGTACACCCT
AAGCCTCCGCCTCCTCTTCCTCCATCCGCCCCGTCTCTCCCCCTTGAACCTCCTCGTTCGACCCCGCCTC
GATCCTCCCTTTATCCAGCCCTCACTCCTTCTCTAGGCGCCGGCCGGATCCCAGTGTGGTGGTACGTAGG
AATTCGCCAGCACAGTGGTCGAAGCGGATCCATGATCTCGGCTGACTGCAACCTCTGCCTCCCAGAATAT
GACAGATACCTAGCATCTAGCAAAATAATGGCAGCTGCTTACCTTGACCCCAACTTGAATCACACACCAA
ATTCGAGTACTAAGACTCACCTGGGTACTGGTATGGAACGTTCTCCTGGTGCAATGGAGCGAGTATTAAA
GGTCTTTCATTATTTTGAAAGCAATAGTGAGCCAACCACCTGGGCCAGTATTATCAGGCATGGAGATGCT
ACTGATGTCAGGGGCATCATTCAGAAGATAGTGGACAGTCACAAAGTAAAGCATGTGGCCTGCTATGGAT
TCCGCCTCAGTCACCTGCGGTCAGAGGAGGTTCACTGGCTTCACGTGGATATGGGCGTCTCCAGTGTGAG
GGAGAAGTATGAGCTTGCTCACCCACCAGAGGAGTGGAAATATGAATTGAGAATTCGTTATTTGCCAAAA
GGATTTCTAAACCAGTTTACTGAAGATAAGCCAACTTTGAATTTCTTCTATCAACAGGTGAAGAGCGATT
ATATGTTAGAGATAGCTGATCAAGTGGACCAGGAAATTGCTTTGAAGTTGGGTTGTCTAGAAATACGGCG
ATCATACTGGGAGATGCGGGGCAATGCACTAGAAAAGAAGTCTAACTATGAAGTATTAGAAAAAGATGTT
GGTTTAAAGCGATTTTTTCCTAAGAGTTTACTGGATTCTGTCAAGGCCAAAACACTAAGAAAACTGATCC
AACAAACATTTAGACAATTTGCCAACCTTAATAGAGAAGAAAGTATTCTGAAATTCTTTGAGATCCTGTC
TCCAGTCTACAGATTTGATAAGGAATGCTTCAAGTGTGCTCTTGGTTCAAGCTGGATTATTTCAGTGGAA
CTGGCAATCGGCCCAGAAGAAGGAATCAGTTACCTAACGGACAAGGGCTGCAATCCCACACATCTTGCTG
ACTTCACTCAAGTGCAAACCATTCAGTATTCAAACAGTGAAGACAAGGACAGAAAAGGAATGCTACAACT
AAAAATAGCAGGTGCACCCGAGCCTCTGACAGTGACGGCACCATCCCTAACCATTGCGGAGAATATGGCT
GACCTAATAGATGGGTACTGCCGGCTGGTGAATGGAACCTCGCAGTCATTTATCATCAGACCTCAGAAAG
AAGGTGAACGGGCTTTGCCATCAATACCAAAGTTGGCCAACAGCGAAAAGCAAGGCATGCGGACACACGC
CGTCTCTGTGTCAGAAACAGATGATTTTGCTGAGATTATAGATGAAGAAGATACTTACACCATGCCCTCA
ACCAGGGATTATGAGATTCAAAGAGAAAGAATAGAACTTGGACGATGTATTGGAGAAGGCCAATTTGGAG
ATGTACATCAAGGCATTTATATGAGTCCAGAGAATCCAGCTTTGGCGGTTGCAATTAAAACATGTAAAAA
CTGTACTTCGGACAGCGTGAGAGAGAAATTTCTTCAAGAAGCCTTAACAATGCGTCAGTTTGACCATCCT
CATATTGTGAAGCTGATTGGAGTCATCACAGAGAATCCTGTCTGGATAATCATGGAGCTGTGCACACTTG
GAGAGCTGAGGTCATTTTTGCAAGTAAGGAAATACAGTTTGGATCTAGCATCTTTGATCCTGTATGCCTA
TCAGCTTAGTACAGCTCTTGCATATCTAGAGAGCAAAAGATTTGTACACAGGGACATTGCTGCTCGGAAT
GTTCTGGTGTCCTCAAATGATTGTGTAAAATTAGGAGACTTTGGATTATCCCGATATATGGAAGATAGTA
CTTACTACAAAGCTTCCAAAGGAAAATTGCCTATTAAATGGATGGCTCCAGAGTCAATCAATTTTCGACG
TTTTACCTCAGCTAGTGACGTATGGATGTTTGGTGTGTGTATGTGGGAGATACTGATGCATGGTGTGAAG
CCTTTTCAAGGAGTGAAGAACAATGATGTAATCGGTCGAATTGAAAATGGGGAAAGATTACCAATGCCTC
CAAATTGTCCTCCTACCCTCTACAGCCTTATGACGAAATGCTGGGCCTATGACCCCAGCAGGCGGCCCAG
GTTTACTGAACTTAAAGCTCAGCTCAGCACAATCCTGGAGGAAGAGAAGGCTCAGCAAGAAGAGCGCATG
AGGATGGAGTCCAGAAGACAGGCCACAGTGTCCTGGGACTCCGGAGGGTCTGATGAAGCACCGCCCAAGC
CCAGCAGACCGGGTTATCCCAGTCCGAGGTCCAGCGAAGGATTTTATCCCAGCCCACAGCACATGGTACA
AACCAATCATTACCAGGTTTCTGGCTACCCTGGTTCACATGGAATCACAGCCATGGCTGGCAGCATCTAT
CCAGGTCAGGCATCTCTTTTGGACCAAACAGATTCATGGAATCATAGACCTCAGGAGATAGCAATGTGGC
AGCCCAATGTGGAGGACTCTACAGTATTGGACCTGCGAGGGATTGGGCAAGTGTTGCCAACCCATCTGAT
GGAAGAGCGTCTAATCCGACAGCAACAGGAAATGGAAGAAGATCAGCGCTGGCTGGAAAAAGAGGAAAGA
TTTCTGAAACCTGATGTGAGACTCTCTCGAGGCAGTATTGACAGGGAGGATGGAAGTCTTCAGGGTCCGA
TTGGAAACCAACATATATATCAGCCTGTGGGTAAACCAGATCCTGCAGCTCCACCAAAGAAACCGCCTCG
CCCTGGAGCTCCCGGTCATCTGGGAAGCCTTGCCAGCCTCAGCAGCCCTGCTGACAGCTACAACGAGGGT
GTCAAGCTTCAGCCCCAGGAAATCAGCCCCCCTCCTACTGCCAACCTGGACCGGTCGAATGATAAGGTGT
ACGAGAATGTGACGGGCCTGGTGAAAGCTGTCATCGAGATGTCCAGTAAAATCCAGCCAGCCCCACCAGA
GGAGTATGTCCCTATGGTGAAGGAAGTCGGCTTGGCCCTGAGGACATTATTGGCCACTGTGGATGAGACC
ATTCCCCTCCTACCAGCCAGCACCCACCGAGAGATTGAGATGGCACAGAAGCTATTGAACTCTGACCTGG
GTGAGCTCATCAACAAGATGAAACTGGCCCAGCAGTATGTCATGACCAGCCTCCAGCAAGAGTACAAAAA
GCAAATGCTGACTGCTGCTCACGCCCTGGCTGTGGATGCCAAAAACTTACTCGATGTCATTGACCAAGCA
AGACTGAAAATGCTTGGGCAGACGAGACCACACTGAGTCGACTCGACCAATTCCGGTTATTTTCCACCAT
ATTGCCGTCTTTTGGCAATGTGAGGGCCCGGAAACCTGGCCCTGTCTTCTTGACGAGCATTCCTAGGGGT
CTTTCCCCTCTCGCCAAAGGAATGCAAGGTCTGTTGAATGTCGTGAAGGAAGCAGTTCCTCTGGAAGCTT
CTTGAAGACAAACAACGTCTGTAGCGACCCTTTGCAGGCAGCGGAACCCCCCACCTGGCGACAGGTGCCT
CTGCGGCCAAAAGCCACGTGTATAAGATACACCTGCAAAGGCGGCACAACCCCAGTGCCACGTTGTGAGT
TGGATAGTTGTGGAAAGAGTCAAATGGCTCTCCTCAAGCGTATTCAACAAGGGGCTGAAGGATGCCCAGA
AGGTACCCCATTGTATGGGATCTGATCTGGGGCCTCGGTGCACATGCTTTACATGTGTTTAGTCGAGGTT
AAAAAACGTCTAGGCCCCCCGAACCACGGGGACGTGGTTTTCCTTTGAAAAACACGATGATAATACCATG
AAAAAGCCTGAACTCACCGCGACGTCTGTCGAGAAGTTTCTGATCGAAAAGTTCGACAGCGTCTCCGACC
TGATGCAGCTCTCGGAGGGCGAAGAATCTCGTGCTTTCAGCTTCGATGTAGGAGGGCGTGGATATGTCCT
GCGGGTAAATAGCTGCGCCGATGGTTTCTACAAAGATCGTTATGTTTATCGGCACTTTGCATCGGCCGCG
CTCCCGATTCCGGAAGTGCTTGACATTGGGGAATTTAGCGAGAGCCTGACCTATTGCATCTCCCGCCGTG
CACAGGGTGTCACGTTGCAAGACCTGCCTGAAACCGAACTGCCCGCTGTTCTGCAGCCGGTCGCGGAGGC
CATGGATGCGATCGCTGCGGCCGATCTTAGCCAGACGAGCGGGTTCGGCCCATTCGGACCGCAAGGAATC
GGTCAATACACTACATGGCGTGATTTCATATGCGCGATTGCTGATCCCCATGTGTATCACTGGCAAACTG
TGATGGACGACACCGTCAGTGCGTCCGTCGCGCAGGCTCTCGATGAGCTGATGCTTTGGGCCGAGGACTG
CCCCGAAGTCCGGCACCTCGTGCACGCGGATTTCGGCTCCAACAATGTCCTGACGGACAATGGCCGCATA
ACAGCGGTCATTGACTGGAGCGAGGCGATGTTCGGGGATTCCCAATACGAGGTCGCCAACATCTTCTTCT
GGAGGCCGTGGTTGGCTTGTATGGAGCAGCAGACGCGCTACTTCGAGCGGAGGCATCCGGAGCTTGCAGG
ATCGCCGCGGCTCCGGGCGTATATGCTCCGCATTGGTCTTGACCAACTCTATCAGAGCTTGGTTGACGGC
AATTTCGATGATGCAGCTTGGGCGCAGGGTCGATGCGACGCAATCGTCCGATCCGGAGCCGGGACTGTCG
GGCGTACACAAATCGCCCGCAGAAGCGCGGCCGTCTGGACCGATGGCTGTGTAGAAGTACTCGCCGATAG
TGGAAACCGACGCCCCAGCACTCGTCCGAGGGCAAAGGAATAGAGTAGATGCCGACCGGGATCTATCGAT
AAAATAAAAGATTTTATTTAGTCTCCAGAAAAAGGGGGGAATGAAAGACCCCACCTGTAGGTTTGGCAAG
CTAGCTTAAGTAACGCCATTTTGCAAGGCATGGAAAAATACATAACTGAGAATAGAGAAGTTCAGATCAA
GGTCAGGAACAGATGGAACAGCTGAATATGGGCCAAACAGGATATCTGTGGTAAGCAGTTCCTGCCCCGG
CTCAGGGCCAAGAACAGATGGAACAGCTGAATATGGGCCAAACAGGATATCTGTGGTAAGCAGTTCCTGC
CCCGGCTCAGGGCCAAGAACAGATGGTCCCCAGATGCGGTCCAGCCCTCAGCAGTTTCTAGAGAACCATC
AGATGTTTCCAGGGTGCCCCAAGGACCTGAAATGACCCTGTGCCTTATTTGAACTAACCAATCAGTTCGC
TTCTCGCTTCTGTTCGCGCGCTTCTGCTCCCCGAGCTCAATAAAAGAGCCCACAACCCCTCACTCGGGGC
GCCAGTCCTCCGATTGACTGAGTCGCCCGGGTACCCGTGTATCCAATAAACCCTCTTGCAGTTGCATCCG
ACTTGTGGTCTCGCTGTTCCTTGGGAGGGTCTCCTCTGAGTGATTGACTACCCGTCAGCGGGGGTCTTTC
ACATGCAGCATGTATCAAAATTAATTTGGTTTTTTTTCTTAAGTATTTACATTAAATGGCCATAGTTGCA
TTAATGAATCGGCCAACGCGCGGGGAGAGGCGGTTTGCGTATTGGGCGCTCTTCCGCTTCCTCGCTCACT
GACTCGCTGCGCTCGGTCGTTCGGCTGCGGCGAGCGGTATCAGCTCACTCAAAGGCGGTAATACGGTTAT
CCACAGAATCAGGGGATAACGCAGGAAAGAACATGTGAGCAAAAGGCCAGCAAAAGGCCAGGAACCGTAA
AAAGGCCGCGTTGCTGGCGTTTTTCCATAGGCTCCGCCCCCCTGACGAGCATCACAAAAATCGACGCTCA
AGTCAGAGGTGGCGAAACCCGACAGGACTATAAAGATACCAGGCGTTTCCCCCTGGAAGCTCCCTCGTGC
GCTCTCCTGTTCCGACCCTGCCGCTTACCGGATACCTGTCCGCCTTTCTCCCTTCGGGAAGCGTGGCGCT
TTCTCATAGCTCACGCTGTAGGTATCTCAGTTCGGTGTAGGTCGTTCGCTCCAAGCTGGGCTGTGTGCAC
GAACCCCCCGTTCAGCCCGACCGCTGCGCCTTATCCGGTAACTATCGTCTTGAGTCCAACCCGGTAAGAC
ACGACTTATCGCCACTGGCAGCAGCCACTGGTAACAGGATTAGCAGAGCGAGGTATGTAGGCGGTGCTAC
AGAGTTCTTGAAGTGGTGGCCTAACTACGGCTACACTAGAAGAACAGTATTTGGTATCTGCGCTCTGCTG
AAGCCAGTTACCTTCGGAAAAAGAGTTGGTAGCTCTTGATCCGGCAAACAAACCACCGCTGGTAGCGGTG
GTTTTTTTGTTTGCAAGCAGCAGATTACGCGCAGAAAAAAAGGATCTCAAGAAGATCCTTTGATCTTTTC
TACGGGGTCTGACGCTCAGTGGAACGAAAACTCACGTTAAGGGATTTTGGTCATGAGATTATCAAAAAGG
ATCTTCACCTAGATCCTTTTGCGGCCGCAAATCAATCTAAAGTATATATGAGTAAACTTGGTCTGACAGT
TACCAATGCTTAATCAGTGAGGCACCTATCTCAGCGATCTGTCTATTTCGTTCATCCATAGTTGCCTGAC
TCCCCGTCGTGTAGATAACTACGATACGGGAGGGCTTACCATCTGGCCCCAGTGCTGCAATGATACCGCG
AGACCCACGCTCACCGGCTCCAGATTTATCAGCAATAAACCAGCCAGCCGGAAGGGCCGAGCGCAGAAGT
GGTCCTGCAACTTTATCCGCCTCCATCCAGTCTATTAATTGTTGCCGGGAAGCTAGAGTAAGTAGTTCGC
CAGTTAATAGTTTGCGCAACGTTGTTGCCATTGCTACAGGCATCGTGGTGTCACGCTCGTCGTTTGGTAT
GGCTTCATTCAGCTCCGGTTCCCAACGATCAAGGCGAGTTACATGATCCCCCATGTTGTGCAAAAAAGCG
GTTAGCTCCTTCGGTCCTCCGATCGTTGTCAGAAGTAAGTTGGCCGCAGTGTTATCACTCATGGTTATGG
CAGCACTGCATAATTCTCTTACTGTCATGCCATCCGTAAGATGCTTTTCTGTGACTGGTGAGTACTCAAC
CAAGTCATTCTGAGAATAGTGTATGCGGCGACCGAGTTGCTCTTGCCCGGCGTCAATACGGGATAATACC
GCGCCACATAGCAGAACTTTAAAAGTGCTCATCATTGGAAAACGTTCTTCGGGGCGAAAACTCTCAAGGA
TCTTACCGCTGTTGAGATCCAGTTCGATGTAACCCACTCGTGCACCCAACTGATCTTCAGCATCTTTTAC
TTTCACCAGCGTTTCTGGGTGAGCAAAAACAGGAAGGCAAAATGCCGCAAAAAAGGGAATAAGGGCGACA
CGGAAATGTTGAATACTCATACTCTTCCTTTTTCAATATTATTGAAGCATTTATCAGGGTTATTGTCTCA
TGAGCGGATACATATTTGAATGTATTTAGAAAAATAAACAAATAGGGGTTCCGCGCACATTTCCC
